Addgene plasmid #244242: pGEM-T_mouseH3.1-HaloTag
Purpose: CRISPR/Cas9 donor plasmid to tag mouse histone H3.1 with Halo tag
Depositing lab: Kazuhiro Maeshima. Depositing organization: National Institute of Genetics. Publication: Replication-dependent histone labeling dissects the physical properties of euchromatin/heterochromatin in living human cells. Minami K, Nakazato K, Ide S, Kaizu K, Higashi K, Tamura S, Toyoda A, Takahashi K, Kurokawa K, Maeshima K. Sci Adv. 2025 Mar 28;11(13):eadu8400. doi: 10.1126/sciadv.adu8400. Epub 2025 Mar 28. PubMed 40153514.
Backbone
  Vector backbone: pGem-T Easy
  Backbone manufacturer: Promega
  Backbone size w/o insert (bp): 3000
  Total vector size (bp): 5080
  Vector type: CRISPR
Growth in bacteria
  Bacterial resistance: Ampicillin, 100 μg/mL
  Growth temperature: 37°C
  Growth strain: DH5alpha
  Copy number: Unknown
Gene/Insert
  Gene/Insert name: H3.1 (alt name: Hist1h3a)
  Species: M. musculus (mouse)
  Insert size (bp): 2104
  Entrez Gene: H3c1 (a.k.a. H3c10, H3c11, H3c8, Hist1h3a)
  Tag / fusion protein: HaloTag (C terminal on insert)
  Cloning method: Other
  Sequencing primers: 5′ M13 Forward
Terms and licenses: Academic/Nonprofit Terms; Industry Terms: Not Available to Industry
How to cite: pGEM-T_mouseH3.1-HaloTag was a gift from Kazuhiro Maeshima (Addgene plasmid # 244242 ; http://n2t.net/addgene:244242 ; RRID:Addgene_244242)
