[The description below was written by a language model from this plasmid's Addgene catalogue record and pLannotate feature annotations shown in this document.]
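Description:
pGEM-T_mouseH3.1-HaloTag is a CRISPR/Cas9 homology-directed repair donor plasmid, built in the pGEM-T Easy cloning backbone, for tagging the mouse replication-dependent histone H3.1 gene (Hist1h3a/H3c1) with HaloTag at its C terminus. The 5,080 bp plasmid is propagated in E. coli through a high-copy ColE1/pUC-type origin and selected with ampicillin via the β-lactamase gene and its native promoter. The backbone also carries an f1 phage origin, a disrupted lacZα fragment with the lac promoter and operator, and T7 and SP6 phage promoters flanking the cloning site. These are standard pGEM features and have no evident role in the donor function.

The roughly 2.1 kb insert lies between the T7 and SP6 promoters. The annotation detects an H3.1 coding sequence (matched to the highly conserved bovine H3.1 protein, although the record gives the source as mouse), then a short unannotated gap that presumably encodes a linker, then HaloTag, a modified bacterial dehalogenase that bonds covalently to chloroalkane ligands. Just downstream is the histone 3' UTR stem-loop, the element that governs processing of replication-dependent histone mRNAs in place of polyadenylation. About 700 bp of unannotated sequence follows, which probably serves as the downstream homology arm, with the H3.1 coding region itself acting as the upstream arm; the record does not define the arm boundaries. No mammalian promoter, selection marker, guide RNA or Cas9 is annotated, so expression of the fusion would depend on integration at the endogenous locus, and the nuclease components must be supplied separately. The associated work used replication-dependent histone labeling to study chromatin properties in living cells.
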