Features (pLannotate 1.2.2; 16 found; start..end, strand, type, name):
      1..589     -  rep_origin     ori: high-copy-number ColE1/pMB1/pBR322/pUC origin of replication
    760..1620    -  CDS            AmpR: β-lactamase; bla; confers resistance to ampicillin, carbenicillin, and related antibiotics
   1621..1725    -  promoter       AmpR promoter: bla
   1752..1802    +  misc_feature   bom (fragment): basis of mobility region from pBR322
   1830..2258    -  rep_origin     f1 ori (sequence partly withheld): f1 bacteriophage origin of replication; arrow indicates direction of (+) strand synthesis
   2262..2419    -  CDS            lacZα (fragment): LacZα fragment of β-galactosidase; lacZ fragment
   2422..2440    +  promoter       T7 promoter: promoter for bacteriophage T7 RNA polymerase
   2492..2899    +  CDS            H31_BOVIN (sequence partly withheld): Experimental evidence at protein level: Swiss-Prot protein existence level 1. Core component of nucleosome. Nucleosomes wrap and compact DNA into chromatin, limiting DNA accessibility to the cellular machineries which require DNA as a template. Histones thereby play a central role in transcription regulation, DNA repair, DNA replication and chromosomal stability. DNA accessibility is regulated via a complex set of post-translational modifications of histones, also called histone code, and nucleosome remodeling. From Bos taurus (Bovine).
   2969..3852    +  CDS            HaloTag® (fragment): modified bacterial dehalogenase that forms covalent bonds with chloroalkane derivatives
   3891..3936    +  ncRNA          Histone3: Accession: RF00032 - Histone 3' UTR stem-loop
   4643..4661    -  promoter       SP6 promoter: promoter for bacteriophage SP6 RNA polymerase
   4703..4719    -  protein_bind   lac operator: The lac repressor binds to the lac operator to inhibit transcription in E. coli. This inhibition can be relieved by adding lactose or isopropyl-β-D-thiogalactopyranoside (IPTG). lac repressor encoded by lacI
   4727..4757    -  promoter       lac promoter: promoter for the E. coli lac operon
   4772..4793    -  protein_bind   CAP binding site: CAP binding activates transcription in the presence of cAMP. E. coli catabolite activator protein
   4806..4898    -  CDS            lacI (fragment): lac repressor; lacI; The lac repressor binds to the lac operator to inhibit transcription in E. coli. This inhibition can be relieved by adding lactose or isopropyl-β-D-thiogalactopyranoside (IPTG).
   4900..5033    -  rep_origin     RSF ori (fragment): Plasmids containing the RSF 1030 origin of replication can be propagated in E. coli cells that contain additional plasmids with compatible origins.
>Addgene plasmid #244242 | pGEM-T_mouseH3.1-HaloTag | addgene full sequence | sequence record 488105 | Addgene NGS Result
TTTCCATAGGCTCCGCCCCCCTGACGAGCATCACAAAAATCGACGCTCAAGTCAGAGGTGGCGAAACCCG
ACAGGACTATAAAGATACCAGGCGTTTCCCCCTGGAAGCTCCCTCGTGCGCTCTCCTGTTCCGACCCTGC
CGCTTACCGGATACCTGTCCGCCTTTCTCCCTTCGGGAAGCGTGGCGCTTTCTCATAGCTCACGCTGTAG
GTATCTCAGTTCGGTGTAGGTCGTTCGCTCCAAGCTGGGCTGTGTGCACGAACCCCCCGTTCAGCCCGAC
CGCTGCGCCTTATCCGGTAACTATCGTCTTGAGTCCAACCCGGTAAGACACGACTTATCGCCACTGGCAG
CAGCCACTGGTAACAGGATTAGCAGAGCGAGGTATGTAGGCGGTGCTACAGAGTTCTTGAAGTGGTGGCC
TAACTACGGCTACACTAGAAGAACAGTATTTGGTATCTGCGCTCTGCTGAAGCCAGTTACCTTCGGAAAA
AGAGTTGGTAGCTCTTGATCCGGCAAACAAACCACCGCTGGTAGCGGTGGTTTTTTTGTTTGCAAGCAGC
AGATTACGCGCAGAAAAAAAGGATCTCAAGAAGATCCTTTGATCTTTTCTACGGGGTCTGACGCTCAGTG
GAACGAAAACTCACGTTAAGGGATTTTGGTCATGAGATTATCAAAAAGGATCTTCACCTAGATCCTTTTA
AATTAAAAATGAAGTTTTAAATCAATCTAAAGTATATATGAGTAAACTTGGTCTGACAGTTACCAATGCT
TAATCAGTGAGGCACCTATCTCAGCGATCTGTCTATTTCGTTCATCCATAGTTGCCTGACTCCCCGTCGT
GTAGATAACTACGATACGGGAGGGCTTACCATCTGGCCCCAGTGCTGCAATGATACCGCGAGACCCACGC
TCACCGGCTCCAGATTTATCAGCAATAAACCAGCCAGCCGGAAGGGCCGAGCGCAGAAGTGGTCCTGCAA
CTTTATCCGCCTCCATCCAGTCTATTAATTGTTGCCGGGAAGCTAGAGTAAGTAGTTCGCCAGTTAATAG
TTTGCGCAACGTTGTTGCCATTGCTACAGGCATCGTGGTGTCACGCTCGTCGTTTGGTATGGCTTCATTC
AGCTCCGGTTCCCAACGATCAAGGCGAGTTACATGATCCCCCATGTTGTGCAAAAAAGCGGTTAGCTCCT
TCGGTCCTCCGATCGTTGTCAGAAGTAAGTTGGCCGCAGTGTTATCACTCATGGTTATGGCAGCACTGCA
TAATTCTCTTACTGTCATGCCATCCGTAAGATGCTTTTCTGTGACTGGTGAGTACTCAACCAAGTCATTC
TGAGAATAGTGTATGCGGCGACCGAGTTGCTCTTGCCCGGCGTCAATACGGGATAATACCGCGCCACATA
GCAGAACTTTAAAAGTGCTCATCATTGGAAAACGTTCTTCGGGGCGAAAACTCTCAAGGATCTTACCGCT
GTTGAGATCCAGTTCGATGTAACCCACTCGTGCACCCAACTGATCTTCAGCATCTTTTACTTTCACCAGC
GTTTCTGGGTGAGCAAAAACAGGAAGGCAAAATGCCGCAAAAAAGGGAATAAGGGCGACACGGAAATGTT
GAATACTCATACTCTTCCTTTTTCAATATTATTGAAGCATTTATCAGGGTTATTGTCTCATGAGCGGATA
CATATTTGAATGTATTTAGAAAAATAAACAAATAGGGGTTCCGCGCACATTTCCCCGAAAAGTGCCACCT
GATGCGGTGTGAAATACCGCACAGATGCGTAAGGAGAAAATACCGCATCAGGAAATTGTAAGCGTTAATA
TTTTGTTAAAATTCGCGTTAAATTTTTGTTAAATCAGCTCATTTTTTAACCAATAGGCCGAAATCGGCAA
AATCCCTTATAAATCAAAAGAATAGACCGAGATAGGGT
[37 nt withheld, positions 1929-1965]
AAAGAACGTGGACTCCAACGTCAAAGG
[49 nt withheld, positions 1993-2041]
T
[91 nt withheld, positions 2043-2133]
G
[124 nt withheld, positions 2135-2258]
CCATTCGCCATTCAGGCTGCGCAACTGTTGGGAAGGGCGATCGGTGCGGGCCTCTTCGCTATTACGCCAG
CTGGCGAAAGGGGGATGTGCTGCAAGGCGATTAAGTTGGGTAACGCCAGGGTTTTCCCAGTCACGACGTT
GTAAAACGACGGCCAGTGAATTGTAATACGACTCACTATAGGGCGAATTGGGCCCGACGTCGCATGCTCC
CGGCCGCCATGGCGGCCGCGGGAATT
[405 nt withheld, positions 2495-2899]
GGAGGTTCTGGCGGAAGTGGTGGAGGTGGATCTGGTGGAGGTGGATCTGGTGGCGGCGGTTCAGGATCCG
AAATCGGTACTGGCTTTCCATTCGACCCCCATTATGTGGAAGTCCTGGGCGAGCGCATGCACTACGTCGA
TGTTGGTCCGCGCGATGGCACCCCTGTGCTGTTCCTGCACGGTAACCCGACCTCCTCCTACGTGTGGCGC
AACATCATCCCGCATGTTGCACCGACCCATCGCTGCATTGCTCCAGACCTGATCGGTATGGGCAAATCCG
ACAAACCAGACCTGGGTTATTTCTTCGACGACCACGTCCGCTTCATGGATGCCTTCATCGAAGCCCTGGG
TCTGGAAGAGGTCGTCCTGGTCATTCACGACTGGGGCTCCGCTCTGGGTTTCCACTGGGCCAAGCGCAAT
CCAGAGCGCGTCAAAGGTATTGCATTTATGGAGTTCATCCGCCCTATCCCGACCTGGGACGAATGGCCAG
AATTTGCCCGCGAGACCTTCCAGGCCTTCCGCACCACCGACGTCGGCCGCAAGCTGATCATCGATCAGAA
CGTTTTTATCGAGGGTACGCTGCCGATGGGTGTCGTCCGCCCGCTGACTGAAGTCGAGATGGACCATTAC
CGCGAGCCGTTCCTGAATCCTGTTGACCGCGAGCCACTGTGGCGCTTCCCAAACGAGCTGCCAATCGCCG
GTGAGCCAGCGAACATCGTCGCGCTGGTCGAAGAATACATGGACTGGCTGCACCAGTCCCCTGTCCCGAA
GCTGCTGTTCTGGGGCACCCCAGGCGTTCTGATCCCACCGGCCGAAGCCGCTCGCCTGGCCAAAAGCCTG
CCTAACTGCAAGGCTGTGGACATCGGCCCGGGTCTGAATCTGCTGCAAGAAGACAACCCGGACCTGATCG
GCAGCGAGATCGCGCGCTGGCTGTCTACTCTGGAGATTTCCGGTTAATAATTGTACAGTTCCGTACAGTT
CTACGGAATTAACCAAAGGCTCTTTTCAGAGCCACACACGATTTCAAGTAAAATGGCTGTAATTTACTCC
ATCCTTAAACGAACCTATATGTTCCCTAGTGTCTATAACGGTGGATATTCCCCAAAACTTGAGTTTATAA
CAGCCCAAAGTTGATATCAAGTACAAAATAGGTCAACTGAGTGTCTGGTTTTACCCGTGGAATATGCGTA
AAGTGTACGGGTCGGATCTCTGACGTGACCTGCTCGCAGGCTTTCGGTCCTTAAAGGGCTCCGATCCAGA
GAGGGGTCTGTGATGTCACTTTTCCCGCCGTCCGGCTTTCGGGGCGGGGCTGATGGGCGAGATATGTGAC
ATCACTTTCCCGCCGGCGCGCTTTCTGGTCGTGACTGAGGGGCGGAATTTGTGAAGTCACTTTCCCGCCG
GCGGGCTTTTGCGTCTTTCCCGGCATGGCTGAGAGGAGGGATCACTGATGTCGCTTTCCCGCCGGCGCGC
TTTCGGGTCTTGGCTGAGGGGCGGGGTTTGTGATGTCATTTTCCCGCCGGCGCGCTTTCGGGGCATGGTT
GATGGGAGGGATTTGTGACGTCACTTTCCCGCCCGGGCGCTTTCGGTTCTTTCCCGCCAGGTCTTATTGG
CGGGGTTTATGACGTCACCGTCCGGCGGGCGGGTTTTCGTTTGTGTGATTCTGTTGGGGGTGGGAGATCA
AGGCCAAGCAGCTATCGACCATATGGGAGAGCTCCCAACGCGTTGGATGCATAGCTTGAGTATTCTATAG
TGTCACCTAAATAGCTTGGCGTAATCATGGTCATAGCTGTTTCCTGTGTGAAATTGTTATCCGCTCACAA
TTCCACACAACATACGAGCCGGAAGCATAAAGTGTAAAGCCTGGGGTGCCTAATGAGTGAGCTAACTCAC
ATTAATTGCGTTGCGCTCACTGCCCGCTTTCCAGTCGGGAAACCTGTCGTGCCAGCTGCATTAATGAATC
GGCCAACGCGCGGGGAGAGGCGGTTTGCGTATTGGGCGCTCTTCCGCTTCCTCGCTCACTGACTCGCTGC
GCTCGGTCGTTCGGCTGCGGCGAGCGGTATCAGCTCACTCAAAGGCGGTAATACGGTTATCCACAGAATC
AGGGGATAACGCAGGAAAGAACATGTGAGCAAAAGGCCAGCAAAAGGCCAGGAACCGTAAAAAGGCCGCG
TTGCTGGCGTT
